Addgene plasmid #40557: pEMB36(revcomp)/Dvl1_1_670
Depositing lab: Michael J Fox Foundation MJFF. Depositing organization: Michael J Fox Foundation.
Backbone
  Vector backbone: pEMB36
  Backbone manufacturer: Emerald
  Vector type: Baculovirus
Growth in bacteria
  Bacterial resistance: Ampicillin, 100 μg/mL
  Growth temperature: 37°C
  Growth strain: Top10
  Copy number: High Copy
Gene/Insert
  Gene/Insert name: DVL1 (alt name: dishevelled, dsh homolog 1)
  Species: H. sapiens (human)
  Mutation: WT; aa1_670
  Entrez Gene: DVL1 (a.k.a. DRS2, DVL, DVL1L1, DVL1P1)
  Promoter: polH
  Cloning method: Restriction Enzyme; 5′ cloning site BamHI (destroyed during cloning); 3′ cloning site HindIII (destroyed during cloning)
  Sequencing primers: 5′ DSP2466For:GAATTTCGTCGACAGATC; 3′ DSP2466Rev:AATAACCCGGATCAGCTT
Terms and licenses: Academic/Nonprofit Terms; Industry Terms
Depositor comments: The insert has been codon optimized.
How to cite: pEMB36(revcomp)/Dvl1_1_670 was a gift from Michael J Fox Foundation MJFF (Addgene plasmid # 40557 ; http://n2t.net/addgene:40557 ; RRID:Addgene_40557)
