[The description below was written by a language model from this plasmid's Addgene catalogue record and pLannotate feature annotations shown in this document.]
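Description:
pEMB36(revcomp)/Dvl1_1_670 is a baculovirus transfer plasmid of about 10.1 kb, built on the Emerald pEMB36 backbone, for producing human Dishevelled-1 (DVL1) in insect cells. In E. coli it is maintained as a high-copy plasmid through a ColE1/pUC-type origin and selected with ampicillin via the β-lactamase gene. An f1 phage origin and a small lacZα remnant are also annotated in the bacterial portion.

The payload is a codon-optimized, wild-type DVL1 open reading frame covering residues 1–670, placed directly downstream of a polyhedrin (polH) very late promoter. A short histidine stretch is annotated just after the coding region (a fragment match to a His affinity tag), which suggests a C-terminal His tag for purification, although the catalogue fields do not list a tag. The BamHI and HindIII sites used for cloning were destroyed in the process. The expression region sits between baculoviral flanking sequences, lef2/ORF603 on one side and the ORF1629 recombination region on the other. These allow homologous recombination with linearized AcMNPV-type viral DNA, moving the cassette into the polyhedrin locus to generate recombinant virus.

The backbone is a multi-promoter design. Additional p10 and polyhedrin promoters with synthetic poly(A) signals are arranged in both orientations and appear to be unoccupied. A β-glucuronidase (GUS) reporter driven by the late p6.9 promoter lies within the recombination arms, so it should be carried into the virus and can mark recombinant plaques or infected cells. DVL1 is a cytoplasmic transducer of canonical and non-canonical Wnt signalling. The construct is suited to making recombinant protein for biochemical work, though the record does not state a specific application.
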