Features (pLannotate 1.2.2; 20 found; start..end, strand, type, name):
    329..453     +  CDS            lef2: baculovirus late expression factor 2
    491..1096    +  CDS            ORF603: baculovirus ORF603 protein
   1167..2972    -  CDS            GUS: β-glucuronidase; uidA (or gusA) from E. coli
   2987..3302    -  promoter       p6.9 promoter: Autographa californica p6.9; baculovirus late basic protein promoter
   3320..3368    -  polyA_signal   poly(A) signal: synthetic polyadenylation signal
   3400..3509    -  promoter       p10 promoter: baculovirus promoter for expression in insect cells
   3499..3606    -  CDS            P26 (fragment): POXIN_NPVOP - Protein inferred from homology: Swiss-Prot protein existence level 3. Nuclease that cleaves host 2',3'-cGAMP. From Orgyia pseudotsugata multicapsid polyhedrosis virus (OpMNPV).
   3660..3751    -  promoter       polyhedrin promoter: polh from Autographa californica; promoter for the baculovirus polyhedrin gene
   3776..3885    +  promoter       p10 promoter: baculovirus promoter for expression in insect cells
   3905..3952    +  polyA_signal   poly(A) signal: synthetic polyadenylation signal
   3991..4082    +  promoter       polyhedrin promoter: polh from Autographa californica; promoter for the baculovirus polyhedrin gene
   4092..6101    +  CDS            DVL1 (sequence partly withheld): DVL1_HUMAN - Experimental evidence at protein level: Swiss-Prot protein existence level 1. Participates in Wnt signaling by binding to the cytoplasmic C-terminus of frizzled family members and transducing the Wnt signal to down-stream effectors. Plays a role both in canonical and non-canonical Wnt signaling. Plays a role in the signal transduction pathways mediated by multiple Wnt genes. Required for LEF1 activation upon WNT1 and WNT3A signaling. DVL1 and PAK1 form a ternary complex with MUSK which is important for MUSK-dependent regulation of AChR clustering during the formation of the neurom
   6127..6144    +  CDS            9xHis (fragment): 9xHis affinity tag
   6181..7538    +  misc_recomb    baculovirus recombination region (ORF1629): contains part of ORF1629
   7536..7613    -  CDS            P61 (fragment): P78_NPVAC - Experimental evidence at protein level: Swiss-Prot protein existence level 1. Plays a role in the transport of the nucleocapsids from the cytoplasm toward the host nucleus together with the host actin- polymerizing Arp2/3 complex. From Autographa californica nuclear polyhedrosis virus (AcMNPV).
   7801..8389    -  rep_origin     ori: high-copy-number ColE1/pMB1/pBR322/pUC origin of replication
   8560..9420    -  CDS            AmpR: β-lactamase; bla; confers resistance to ampicillin, carbenicillin, and related antibiotics
   9421..9525    -  promoter       AmpR promoter: bla
   9552..10007   +  rep_origin     f1 ori (sequence partly withheld): f1 bacteriophage origin of replication; arrow indicates direction of (+) strand synthesis
  10012..1       -  CDS            lacZα (fragment) (across the origin): LacZα fragment of β-galactosidase; lacZ fragment
>Addgene plasmid #40557 | pEMB36(revcomp)/Dvl1_1_670 | depositor full sequence | sequence record 52230 | pEMB36(revcomp)/Dvl1_1_670 sequence 10077 bps
GGAACGGCTCCGCCCACTATTAATGAAATTAAAAATTCCAATTTTAAAAAACGCAGCAAGAGAAACATTT
GTATGAAAGAATGCGTAGAAGGAAAGAAAAATGTCGTCGACATGCTGAACAACAAGATTAATATGCCTCC
GTGTATAAAAAAAATATTGAACGATTTGAAAGAAAACAATGTACCGCGCGGCGGTATGTACAGGAAGAGG
TTTATACTAAACTGTTACATTGCAAACGTGGTTTCGTGTGCCAAGTGTGAAAACCGATGTTTAATCAAGG
CTCTGACGCATTTCTACAACCACGACTCCAAGTGTGTGGGTGAAGTCATGCATCTTTTAATCAAATCCCA
AGATGTGTATAAACCACCAAACTGCCAAAAAATGAAAACTGTCGACAAGCTCTGTCCGTTTGCTGGCAAC
TGCAAGGGTCTCAATCCTATTTGTAATTATTGAATAATAAAACAATTATAAATGCTAAATTTGTTTTTTA
TTAACGATACAAACCAAACGCAACAAGAACATTTGTAGTATTATCTATAATTGAAAACGCGTAGTTATAA
TCGCTGAGGTAATATTTAAAATCATTTTCAAATGATTCACAGTTAATTTGCGACAATATAATTTTATTTT
CACATAAACTAGACGCCTTGTCGTCTTCTTCTTCGTATTCCTTCTCTTTTTCATTTTTCTCTTCATAAAA
ATTAACATAGTTATTATCGTATCCATATATGTATCTATCGTATAGAGTAAATTTTTTGTTGTCATAAATA
TATATGTCTTTTTTAATGGGGTGTATAGTACCGCTGCGCATAGTTTTTCTGTAATTTACAACAGTGCTAT
TTTCTGGTAGTTCTTCGGAGTGTGTTGCTTTAATTATTAAATTTATATAATCAATGAATTTGGGATCGTC
GGTTTTGTACAATATGTTGCCGGCATAGTACGCAGCTTCTTCTAGTTCAATTACACCATTTTTTAGCAGC
ACCGGATTAACATAACTTTCCAAAATGTTGTACGAACCGTTAAACAAAAACAGTTCACCTCCCTTTTCTA
TACTATTGTCTGCGAGCAGTTGTTTGTTGTTAAAAATAACAGCCATTGTAATGAGACGCACAAACTAATA
TCACAAACTGGAAATGTCTATCAATATATAGTTGCTGATCAGATCCTCATTGTTTGCCTCCCTGCTGCGG
TTTTTCACCGAAGTTCATGCCAGTCCAGCGTTTTTGCAGCAGAAAAGCCGCCGACTTCGGTTTGCGGTCG
CGAGTGAAGATCCCTTTCTTGTTACCGCCAACGCGCAATATGCCTTGCGAGGTCGCAAAATCGGCGAAAT
TCCATACCTGTTCACCGACGACGGCGCTGACGCGATCAAAGACGCGGTGATACATATCCAGCCATGCACA
CTGATACTCTTCACTCCACATGTCGGTGTACATTGAGTGCAGCCCGGCTAACGTATCCACGCCGTATTCG
GTGATGATAATCGGCTGATGCAGTTTCTCCTGCCAGGCCAGAAGTTCTTTTTCCAGTACCTTCTCTGCCG
TTTCCAAATCGCCGCTTTGGACATACCATCCGTAATAACGGTTCAGGCACAGCACATCAAAGAGATCGCT
GATGGTATCGGTGTGAGCGTCGCAGAACATTACATTGACGCAGGTGATCGGACGCGTCGGGTCGAGTTTA
CGCGTTGCTTCCGCCAGTGGCGCGAAATATTCCCGTGCACCTTGCGGACGGGTATCCGGTTCGTTGGCAA
TACTCCACATCACCACGCTTGGGTGGTTTTTGTCACGCGCTATCAGCTCTTTAATCGCCTGTAAGTGCGC
TTGCTGAGTTTCCCCGTTGACTGCCTCTTCGCTGTACAGTTCTTTCGGCTTGTTGCCCGCTTCGAAACCA
ATGCCTAAAGAGAGCGAAAAGCCGACAGCAGCAGTTTCATCAATCACCACGATGCCATGTTCATCTGCCC
AGTCGAGCATCTCTTCAGCGTAAGGGTAATGCGAGGTACGGTAGGAGTTGGCCCCAATCCAGTCCATTAA
TGCGTGGTCGTGCACCATCAGCACGTTATCGAATCCTTTGCCACGTAAGTCCGCATCTTCATGACGACCA
AAGCCAGTAAAGTAGAACGGTTTGTGGTTAATCAGGAACTGTTGGCCCTTCACTGCCACTGACCGGATGC
CGACGCGAAGCGGGTAGATATCACACTCTGTCTGGCTTTTGGCTGTGACGCACAGTTCATAGAGATAACC
TTCACCCGGTTGCCAGAGGTGCGGATTCACCACTTGCAAAGTCCCGCTAGTGCCTTGTCCAGTTGCAACC
ACCTGTTGATCCGCATCACGCAGTTCAACGCTGACATCACCATTGGCCACCACCTGCCAGTCAACAGACG
CGTGGTTACAGTCTTGCGCGACATGCGTCACCACGGTGATATCGTCCACCCAGGTGTTCGGCGTGGTGTA
GAGCATTACGCTGCGATGGATTCCGGCATAGTTAAAGAAATCATGGAAGTAAGACTGCTTTTTCTTGCCG
TTTTCGTCGGTAATCACCATTCCCGGCGGGATAGTCTGCCAGTTCAGTTCGTTGTTCACACAAACGGTGA
TACGTACACTTTTCCCGGCAATAACATACGGCGTGACATCGGCTTCAAATGGCGTATAGCCGCCCTGATG
CTCCATCACTTCCTGATTATTGACCCACACTTTGCCGTAATGAGTGACCGCATCGAAACGCAGCACGATA
CGCTGGCCTGCCCAACCTTTCGGTATAAAGACTTCGCGCTGATACCAGACGTTGCCCGCATAATTACGAA
TATCTGCATCGGCGAACTGATCGTTAAAACTGCCTGGCACAGCAATTGCCCGGCTTTCTTGTAACGCGCT
TTCCCACCAACGCTGATCAATTCCACAGTTTTCGCGATCCAGACTGAATGCCCACAGGCCGTCGAGTTTT
TTGATTTCACGGGTTGGGGTTTCTACAGGACGGACCATATTTATAGGTGTAATTTATGTAGCTGTAATTT
TTACCTTATTAATATTTTTTACGCTTTGCATTCGACGACTGAACTCCCAAATATATGTTTAACTCGTCTT
GGTCGTTTGAATTTTTGTTGCTGTGTTTCCTAATATTTTCCATCACCTTAAATATGTTATTGTAATCCTC
AATGTTGAACTTGCAATTGGACACGGCATAGTTTTCCATAGTCGTGTAAAACATGGTATTGGCTGCATTG
TAATACATCCGACTGAGCGGGTACGGATCTATGTGTTTGAGCAGCCTGTTCAAAAACTCTGCATCGTCGC
AAAACGGAATTTCGTCGACAGATCGTAACCACACAAAAAACCAACACACAGTTCTAATGAAAATAAAGAA
CTTTTATTATCCTCAGGTCTAGCTGGAATTCAGATCTGTGATTGTAAATAAAATGTAATTTACAGTATAG
TATTTTAATTAATATACAAATGATTTGATAATAATTCTTATTTAACTATAATATATTGTGTTGGGTTGAA
TTAAAGGTCCCGGCATCCTCAAATGCATAATTTCATAGTCCCCCTTGTTGTAAGTGATGCGTATTTCTGA
ATCTTTGTAAAATAGCACACAAGACTCCAACGCGTTTGGCGTTTTATTTTCTTGCTCGACTCTAGTTTAT
TAGGCCTCTAGAGATCCGTATTTATAGGTTTTTTTATTACAAAACTGTTACGAAAACAGTAAAATACTTA
TTTATTTGCGAGATGGTTATCATTTTAATTATCTCCATGATCCAATAACCTAGAATAAAGGGCCCGACCT
TTAATTCAACCCAACACAATATATTATAGTTAAATAAGAATTATTATCAAATCATTTGTATATTAATTAA
AATACTATACTGTAAATTACATTTTATTTACAATCACAGATCCCCGGGACTAGTAATAAAAGATGTTTAT
TTTCATTAGATGTGTGTGTTGGTTTTTTGTGTCTAGTAATAAAACCTAGAGGATCGATCCCCCGGATCTG
ATCATGGAGATAATTAAAATGATAACCATCTCGCAAATAAATAAGTATTTTACTGTTTTCGTAACAGTTT
TGTAATAAAAAAACCTATAAATATCGGATCCATGGCTGAA
[237 nt withheld, positions 4101-4337]
TTAGCTGAAGGTGCACACAGCGACGCTGGCTCCCAAGGCACCGATAGCCACACTGATCTGCCGCCACCTC
TCGAACGCACCGGCGGTATAGGCGACTCTCGTCCGCCGAGCTTCCACCCAAACGTAGCTTCTTCGCGTGA
CGGTATGGATAATGAAACCGGCACCGAATCTATGGTCTCTCACCGCCGCGAACGTGCCCGTCGCCGTAAC
CGTGAAGAGGCCGCTCGCACCAACGGTCACCCACGTGGTGACCGTCGCCGTGATGTAGGCCTGCCGCCTG
ACAGCGCTTCCACCGCTCTGTCCTCTGAACTGGAAAGCTCTAGCTTCGTGGATTCTGACGAAGACGGTAG
CACCAGCCGCCTGAGCAGCTCCACCGAACAATCCACTTCTTCCCGTCTGATCCGCAAACATAAACGTCGC
CGTCGCAAGCAGCGCCTCCGCCAGGCTGACCGTGCGTCCTCTTTCTCCTCCATCACCGACTCCACCATGA
GCCTGAACATCGTTACTGTGACCTTGAACATGGAGCGTCACCATTTCCTGGGCATTAGCATCGTTGGCCA
AAGCAACGATCGCGGCGACGGTGGTATCTATATAGGCTCCATCATGAAGGGCGGCGCCGTTGCCGCGGAC
GGTCGCATTGAACCGGGTGATATGCTCCTGCAGGTGAACGATGTCAATTTCGAGAACATGAGCAACGACG
ATGCAGTTCGTGTTCTGCGTGAAATCGTTAGCCAGACTGGCCCGATCTCTCTGACCGTAGCTAAGTGTTG
GGACCCGACTCCTCGTTCCTATTTCACCGTTCCACGTGCAGACCCGGTACGCCCGATTGACCCGGCAGCC
TGGCTGAGCCACACTGCTGCTCTGACCGGTGCACTGCCACGTTACGAACTCGAAGAAGCACCGCTGACTG
TGAAGTCCGATATGAGCGCTGTAGTTCGTGTAATGCAACTGCCAGATTCCGGTCTCGAAATCCGTGACCG
TATGTGGCTGAAGATCACTATCGCTAACGCCGTTATCGGCGCTGACGTAGTTGACTGGCTCTACACCCAT
GTAGAAGGCTTTAAGGAGCGTCGTGAAGCACGTAAATACGCATCCTCGCTGCTTAAACACGGCTTTCTGC
GCCACACCGTAAACAAGATAACCTTCTCTGAACAGTGCTACTATGTGTTCGGCGACCTCTGTAGCAATCT
GGCCACTCTGAACCTGAACTCCGGCAGCTCCGGTACTTCTGACCAGGATACCTTAGCTCCGCTTCCTCAC
CCTGCCGCACCGTGGCCATTAGGCCAGGGCTATCCATATCAGTACCCGGGTCCTCCGCCTTGTTTCCCGC
CGGCTTACCAGGACCCAGGTTTTAGCTACGGCTCTGGTTCTACCGGTAGCCAGCAGTCCGAGGGCAGCAA
ATCCTCTGGCTCCACTCGCTCTAGCCGCCGTGCTCCAGGCCGTGAGAAAGAACGCCGTGCTGCCGGTGCT
GGCGGTAGCGGCTCTGAATCCGATCACACTGCTCCTTCTGGTGTAGGTAGCTCCTGGCGTGAGCGCCCTG
CTGGTCAGCTGAGCCGTGGTTCCAGCCCACGTTCCCAAGCTAGCGCTACTGCTCCGGGCTTGCCGCCACC
GCACCCGACTACTAAGGCATATACCGTAGTTGGTGGTCCGCCAGGTGGTCCTCCAGTTCGTGAGCTGGCC
GCCGTTCCTCCTGAACTGACCGGTTCCCGTCAGAGCTTTCAGAAAGCTATGGGTAACCCGTGTGAATTTT
TTGTTGACATCATGTGATAAGCTTGCGGCCGCACTCGAGCACCACCACCACCACCACTAACCTAGGTAGC
TGAGCGCATGCAAGCTGATCCGGGTTATTAGTACATTTATTAAGCGCTAGATTCTGTGCGTTGTTGATTT
ACAGACAATTGTTGTACGTATTTTAATAATTCATTAAATTTATAATCTTTAGGGTGGTATGTTAGAGCGA
AAATCAAATGATTTTCAGCGTCTTTATATCTGAATTTAAATATTAAATCCTCAATAGATTTGTAAAATAG
GTTTCGATTAGTTTCAAACAAGGGTTGTTTTTCCGAACCGATGGCTGGACTATCTAATGGATTTTCGCTC
AACGCCACAAAACTTGCCAAATCTTGTAGCAGCAATCTAGCTTTGTCGATATTCGTTTGTGTTTTGTTTT
GTAATAAAGGTTCGACGTCGTTCAAAATATTATGCGCTTTTGTATTTCTTTCATCACTGTCGTTAGTGTA
CAATTGACTCGACGTAAACACGTTAAATAGAGCTTGGACATATTTAACATCGGGCGTGTTAGCTTTATTA
GGCCGATTATCGTCGTCGTCCCAACCCTCGTCGTTAGAAGTTGCTTCCGAAGACGATTTTGCCATAGCCA
CACGACGCCTATTAATTGTGTCGGCTAACACGTCCGCGATCAAATTTGTAGTTGAGCTTTTTGGAATTAT
TTCTGATTGCGGGCGTTTTTGGGCGGGTTTCAATCTAACTGTGCCCGATTTTAATTCAGACAACACGTTA
GAAAGCGATGGTGCAGGCGGTGGTAACATTTCAGACGGCAAATCTACTAATGGCGGCGGTGGTGGAGCTG
ATGATAAATCTACCATCGGTGGAGGCGCAGGCGGGGCTGGCGGCGGAGGCGGAGGCGGAGGTGGTGGCGG
TGATGCAGACGGCGGTTTAGGCTCAAATGTCTCTTTAGGCAACACAGTCGGCACCTCAACTATTGTACTG
GTTTCGGGCGCCGTTTTTGGTTTGACCGGTCTGAGACGAGTGCGATTTTTTTCGTTTCTAATAGCTTCCA
ACAATTGTTGTCTGTCGTCTAAAGGTGCAGCGGGTTGAGGTTCCGTCGGCATTGGTGGAGCGGGCGGCAA
TTCAGACATCGATGGTGGTGGTGGTGGTGGAGGCGCTGGAATGTTAGGCACGGGAGAAGGTGGTGGCGGC
GGTGCCGCCGGTATAATTTGTTCTGGTTTAGTTTGTTCGCGCACGATTGTGGGCACCGGCGCAGGCGCCG
CTGGCTGCACAACGGAAGGTCGTCTGCTTCGAGGCAGCGCTTGGGGTGGTGGCAATTCAATATTATAATT
GGAATACAAATCGTAAAAATCTGCTATAAGCATTGTAATTTCGCTATCGTTTACCGTGCCGATATTTAAC
AACCGCTCAATGTAAGCAATTGTATTGTAAAGAGATTGTCTCAAGCTCGGATCGATCCCGCACGCCGATA
ACAAGCCTTTTCATTTTTACTACAGCATTGTAGTGGCGAGACACTTCGCTGTCGTCGAGGTTTAAACGCT
TCCTCGCTCACTGACTCGCTGCGCTCGGTCGTTCGGCTGCGGCGAGCGGTATCAGCTCACTCAAAGGCGG
TAATACGGTTATCCACAGAATCAGGGGATAACGCAGGAAAGAACATGTGAGCAAAAGGCCAGCAAAAGGC
CAGGAACCGTAAAAAGGCCGCGTTGCTGGCGTTTTTCCATAGGCTCCGCCCCCCTGACGAGCATCACAAA
AATCGACGCTCAAGTCAGAGGTGGCGAAACCCGACAGGACTATAAAGATACCAGGCGTTTCCCCCTGGAA
GCTCCCTCGTGCGCTCTCCTGTTCCGACCCTGCCGCTTACCGGATACCTGTCCGCCTTTCTCCCTTCGGG
AAGCGTGGCGCTTTCTCATAGCTCACGCTGTAGGTATCTCAGTTCGGTGTAGGTCGTTCGCTCCAAGCTG
GGCTGTGTGCACGAACCCCCCGTTCAGCCCGACCGCTGCGCCTTATCCGGTAACTATCGTCTTGAGTCCA
ACCCGGTAAGACACGACTTATCGCCACTGGCAGCAGCCACTGGTAACAGGATTAGCAGAGCGAGGTATGT
AGGCGGTGCTACAGAGTTCTTGAAGTGGTGGCCTAACTACGGCTACACTAGAAGGACAGTATTTGGTATC
TGCGCTCTGCTGAAGCCAGTTACCTTCGGAAAAAGAGTTGGTAGCTCTTGATCCGGCAAACAAACCACCG
CTGGTAGCGGTGGTTTTTTTGTTTGCAAGCAGCAGATTACGCGCAGAAAAAAAGGATCTCAAGAAGATCC
TTTGATCTTTTCTACGGGGTCTGACGCTCAGTGGAACGAAAACTCACGTTAAGGGATTTTGGTCATGAGA
TTATCAAAAAGGATCTTCACCTAGATCCTTTTAAATTAAAAATGAAGTTTTAAATCAATCTAAAGTATAT
ATGAGTAAACTTGGTCTGACAGTTACCAATGCTTAATCAGTGAGGCACCTATCTCAGCGATCTGTCTATT
TCGTTCATCCATAGTTGCCTGACTCCCCGTCGTGTAGATAACTACGATACGGGAGGGCTTACCATCTGGC
CCCAGTGCTGCAATGATACCGCGAGACCCACGCTCACCGGCTCCAGATTTATCAGCAATAAACCAGCCAG
CCGGAAGGGCCGAGCGCAGAAGTGGTCCTGCAACTTTATCCGCCTCCATCCAGTCTATTAATTGTTGCCG
GGAAGCTAGAGTAAGTAGTTCGCCAGTTAATAGTTTGCGCAACGTTGTTGCCATTGCTACAGGCATCGTG
GTGTCACGCTCGTCGTTTGGTATGGCTTCATTCAGCTCCGGTTCCCAACGATCAAGGCGAGTTACATGAT
CCCCCATGTTGTGCAAAAAAGCGGTTAGCTCCTTCGGTCCTCCGATCGTTGTCAGAAGTAAGTTGGCCGC
AGTGTTATCACTCATGGTTATGGCAGCACTGCATAATTCTCTTACTGTCATGCCATCCGTAAGATGCTTT
TCTGTGACTGGTGAGTACTCAACCAAGTCATTCTGAGAATAGTGTATGCGGCGACCGAGTTGCTCTTGCC
CGGCGTCAATACGGGATAATACCGCGCCACATAGCAGAACTTTAAAAGTGCTCATCATTGGAAAACGTTC
TTCGGGGCGAAAACTCTCAAGGATCTTACCGCTGTTGAGATCCAGTTCGATGTAACCCACTCGTGCACCC
AACTGATCTTCAGCATCTTTTACTTTCACCAGCGTTTCTGGGTGAGCAAAAACAGGAAGGCAAAATGCCG
CAAAAAAGGGAATAAGGGCGACACGGAAATGTTGAATACTCATACTCTTCCTTTTTCAATATTATTGAAG
CATTTATCAGGGTTATTGTCTCATGAGCGGATACATATTTGAATGTATTTAGAAAAATAAACAAATAGGG
GTTCCGCGCACATTTCCCCGAAAAGTGCCACCTG
[124 nt withheld, positions 9552-9675]
C
[91 nt withheld, positions 9677-9767]
A
[49 nt withheld, positions 9769-9817]
CCTTTGACGTTGGAGTCCACGTTCTTT
[37 nt withheld, positions 9845-9881]
ACCCTATCTCGGTCTATTCTTTTGATTTATAAGGGATTTTGCCGATTTCGGCCTATTGGTTAAAAAATGA
GCTGATTTAACAAAAATTTAACGCGAATTTTAACAAAATATTAACGTTTACAATTTCCCATTCGCCATTC
AGGCTGCGCAACTGTTGGGAAGGGCGATCGGTGCGGGCCTCTTCGCTATTACGCCA
