>Addgene plasmid #40557 | pEMB36(revcomp)/Dvl1_1_670 | addgene partial sequence | sequence record 53806 | DSP2466For 5'-GAATTTCGTCGACAGATC-3'
TTCTAATGAAAATAAAGAACTTTTATTATCCTCAGGTCTAGCTGGAATTCAGATCTGTGATTGTAAATAA
AATGTAATTTACAGTATAGTATTTTAATTAATATACAAATGATTTGATAATAATTCTTATTTAACTATAA
TATATTGTGTTGGGTTGAATTAAAGGTCCCGGCATCCTCAAATGCATAATTTCATAGTCCCCCTTGTTGT
AAGTGATGCGTATTTCTGAATCTTTGTAAAATAGCACACAAGACTCCAACGCGTTTGGCGTTTTATTTTC
TTGCTCGACTCTAGTTTATTAGGCCTCTAGAGATCCGTATTTATAGGTTTTTTTATTACAAAACTGTTAC
