>Addgene plasmid #40557 | pEMB36(revcomp)/Dvl1_1_670 | addgene partial sequence | sequence record 53808 | DSP2466Rev 5'-AATAACCCGGATCAGCTT-3'
TGGTGGTGGTGGTGGTGCTCGAGTGCGGCCGCAAGCTTATCACATGATGTCAACAAAAAATTCACACGGG
TTACCCATAGCTTTCTGAAAGCTCTGACGGGAACCGGTCAGTTCAGGAGGAACGGCGGCCAGCTCACGAA
CTGGAGGACCACCTGGCGGACCACCAACTACGGTATATGCCTTAGTAGTCGGGTGCGGTGGCGGCAAGCC
CGGAGCAGTAGCGCTAGCTTGGGAACGTGGGCTGGAACCACGGCTCAGCTGACCAGCAGGGCGCTCACGC
CAGGAGCTACCTACACCAGAAGGAGCAGTGTGATCGGATTCAGAGCCGCTACCGCCAGCACCGGCAGCAC
GGCGTTCTTTCTCACGGCCTGGAGCACGGCGGCTAGAGCGAGTGGAGCCAGAGGATTTGCTGCCCTCGGA
CTGCTGGCTACCGGTAGAACCAGAGCCGTAGCTAAAACCTGGGTCCTGGTAAGCCGGCGGGAAACAAGGC
GGAGGACCCGGGTACTGATATGGATAGCCCTGGCCTAATGGCCACGGTGCGGCAGGGTGAGGAAGCGGAG
CTAAGGTATCCTGGTCAGAAGTACCGGAGCTGCCGGAGTTCAGGTTCAGAGTGGCCAGATTGCTACAGAG
GTCGCCGAACACATAGTAGCACTGTTCAGAGAAGGTTATCTTGTTTACGGTGTGGCGCAGAAAGCCGTGT
TTAAGCAGCGAGGATGCGTATTTACGTGCTTCACGACGCTCCTTAAAGCCTTCTACATGGGTGTAGAGCC
AGTCAACTACGTCAGCGCCGATAACGGCGTTAGCGATAGTGATCTTCAGCCACATACGGTCACGGATTTC
GAGACCGGATCTGCAGT
